>Addgene plasmid #197381 | pBridge-tyrosinase.σ1A | addgene full sequence | sequence record 388878 | Addgene NGS Result
GTTTGCGTATTGGGCGCTCTTCCGCTTCCTCGCTCACTGACTCGCTGCGCTCGGTCGTTCGGCTGCGGCG
AGCGGTATCAGCTCACTCAAAGGCGGTAATACGGTTATCCACAGAATCAGGGGATAACGCAGGAAAGAAC
ATGTGAGCAAAAGGCCAGCAAAAGGCCAGGAACCGTAAAAAGGCCGCGTTGCTGGCGTTTTTCCATAGGC
TCCGCCCCCCTGACGAGCATCACAAAAATCGACGCTCAAGTCAGAGGTGGCGAAACCCGACAGGACTATA
AAGATACCAGGCGTTTCCCCCTGGAAGCTCCCTCGTGCGCTCTCCTGTTCCGACCCTGCCGCTTACCGGA
TACCTGTCCGCCTTTCTCCCTTCGGGAAGCGTGGCGCTTTCTCATAGCTCACGCTGTAGGTATCTCAGTT
CGGTGTAGGTCGTTCGCTCCAAGCTGGGCTGTGTGCACGAACCCCCCGTTCAGCCCGACCGCTGCGCCTT
ATCCGGTAACTATCGTCTTGAGTCCAACCCGGTAAGACACGACTTATCGCCACTGGCAGCAGCCACTGGT
AACAGGATTAGCAGAGCGAGGTATGTAGGCGGTGCTACAGAGTTCTTGAAGTGGTGGCCTAACTACGGCT
ACACTAGAAGAACAGTATTTGGTATCTGCGCTCTGCTGAAGCCAGTTACCTTCGGAAAAAGAGTTGGTAG
CTCTTGATCCGGCAAACAAACCACCGCTGGTAGCGGTGGTTTTTTTGTTTGCAAGCAGCAGATTACGCGC
AGAAAAAAAGGATCTCAAGAAGATCCTTTGATCTTTTCTACGGGGTCTGACGCTCAGTGGAACGAAAACT
CACGTTAAGGGATTTTGGTCATGAGATTATCAAAAAGGATCTTCACCTAGATCCTTTTAAATTAAAAATG
AAGTTTTAAATCAATCTAAAGTATATATGAGTAAACTTGGTCTGACAGTTACCAATGCTTAATCAGTGAG
GCACCTATCTCAGCGATCTGTCTATTTCGTTCATCCATAGTTGCCTGACTCCCCGTCGTGTAGATAACTA
CGATACGGGAGGGCTTACCATCTGGCCCCAGTGCTGCAATGATACCGCGAGACCCACGCTCACCGGCTCC
AGATTTATCAGCAATAAACCAGCCAGCCGGAAGGGCCGAGCGCAGAAGTGGTCCTGCAACTTTATCCGCC
TCCATCCAGTCTATTAATTGTTGCCGGGAAGCTAGAGTAAGTAGTTCGCCAGTTAATAGTTTGCGCAACG
TTGTTGCCATTGCTACAGGCATCGTGGTGTCACGCTCGTCGTTTGGTATGGCTTCATTCAGCTCCGGTTC
CCAACGATCAAGGCGAGTTACATGATCCCCCATGTTGTGCAAAAAAGCGGTTAGCTCCTTCGGTCCTCCG
ATCGTTGTCAGAAGTAAGTTGGCCGCAGTGTTATCACTCATGGTTATGGCAGCACTGCATAATTCTCTTA
CTGTCATGCCATCCGTAAGATGCTTTTCTGTGACTGGTGAGTACTCAACCAAGTCATTCTGAGAATAGTG
TATGCGGCGACCGAGTTGCTCTTGCCCGGCGTCAATACGGGATAATACCGCGCCACATAGCAGAACTTTA
AAAGTGCTCATCATTGGAAAACGTTCTTCGGGGCGAAAACTCTCAAGGATCTTACCGCTGTTGAGATCCA
GTTCGATGTAACCCACTCGTGCACCCAACTGATCTTCAGCATCTTTTACTTTCACCAGCGTTTCTGGGTG
AGCAAAAACAGGAAGGCAAAATGCCGCAAAAAAGGGAATAAGGGCGACACGGAAATGTTGAATACTCATA
CTCTTCCTTTTTCAATATTATTGAAGCATTTATCAGGGTTATTGTCTCATGAGCGGATACATATTTGAAT
GTATTTAGAAAAATAAACAAATAGGGGTTCCGCGCACATTTCCCCGAAAAGTGCCACCTGACGTCTAAGA
AACCATTATTATCATGACATTAACCTATAAAAATAGGCGTATCACGAGGCCCTTTCGTCTCGCGCGTTTC
GGTGATGACGGTGAAAACCTCTGACACATGCAGCTCCCGGAGACGGTCACAGCTTGTCTGTAAGCGGATG
CCGGGAGCAGACAAGCCCGTCAGGGCGCGTCAGCGGGTGTTGGCGGGTGTCGGGGCTGGCTTAACTATGC
GGCATCAGAGCAGATTGTACTGAGAGTGCACCATAACGCATTTAAGCATAAACACGCACTATGCCGTTCT
TCTCATGTATATATATATACAGGCAACACGCAGATATAGGTGCGACGTGAACAGTGAGCTGTATGTGCGC
AGCTCGCGTTGCATTTTCGGAAGCGCTCGTTTTCGGAAACGCTTTGAAGTTCCTATTCCGAAGTTCCTAT
TCTCTAGCTAGAAAGTATAGGAACTTCAGAGCGCTTTTGAAAACCAAAAGCGCTCTGAAGACGCACTTTC
AAAAAACCAAAAACGCACCGGACTGTAACGAGCTACTAAAATATTGCGAATACCGCTTCCACAAACATTG
CTCAAAAGTATCTCTTTGCTATATATCTCTGTGCTATATCCCTATATAACCTACCCATCCACCTTTCGCT
CCTTGAACTTGCATCTAAACTCGACCTCTACATTTTTTATGTTTATCTCTAGTATTACTCTTTAGACAAA
AAAATTGTAGTAAGAACTATTCATAGAGTGAATCGAAAACAATACGAAAATGTAAACATTTCCTATACGT
AGTATATAGAGACAAAATAGAAGAAACCGTTCATAATTTTCTGACCAATGAAGAATCATCAACGCTATCA
CTTTCTGTTCACAAAGTATGCGCAATCCACATCGGTATAGAATATAATCGGGGATGCCTTTATCTTGAAA
AAATGCACCCGCAGCTTCGCTAGTAATCAGTAAACGCGGGAAGTGGAGTCAGGCTTTTTTTATGGAAGAG
AAAATAGACACCAAAGTAGCCTTCTTCTAACCTTAACGGACCTACAGTGCAAAAAGTTATCAAGAGACTG
CATTATAGAGCGCACAAAGGAGAAAAAAAGTAATCTAAGATGCTTTGTTAGAAAAATAGCGCTCTCGGGA
TGCATTTTTGTAGAACAAAAAAGAAGTATAGATTCTTTGTTGGTAAAATAGCGCTCTCGCGTTGCATTTC
TGTTCTGTAAAAATGCAGCTCAGATTCTTTGTTTGAAAAATTAGCGCTCTCGCGTTGCATTTTTGTTTTA
CAAAAATGAAGCACAGATTCTTCGTTGGTAAAATAGCGCTTTCGCGTTGCATTTCTGTTCTGTAAAAATG
CAGCTCAGATTCTTTGTTTGAAAAATTAGCGCTCTCGCGTTGCATTTTTGTTCTACAAAATGAAGCACAG
ATGCTTCGTTGCTTGCATGCAACTTCTTTTCTTTTTTTTTCTTTTCTCTCTCCCCCGTTGTTGTCTCACC
ATATCCGCAATGACAAAAAAATGATGGAAGACACTAAAGGAAAAAATTAACGACAAAGACAGCACCAACA
GATGTCGTTGTTCCAGAGCTGATGAGGGGTATCTCGAAGCACACGAAACTTTTTCCTTCCTTCATTCACG
CACACTACTCTCTAATGAGCAACGGTATACGGCCTTCCTTCCAGTTACTTGAATTTGAAATAAAAAAAAG
TTTGCTGTCTTGCTATCAAGTATAAATAGACCTGCAATTATTAATCTTTTGTTTCCTCGTCATTGTTCTC
GTTCCCTTTCTTCCTTGTTTCTTTTTCTGCACAATATTTCAAGCTATACCAAGCATACAATCAACTCCAA
GCTTGAAGCAAGCCTCCTGAAAGATGAAGCTACTGTCTTCTATCGAACAAGCATGCGATATTTGCCGACT
TAAAAAGCTCAAGTGCTCCAAAGAAAAACCGAAGTGCGCCAAGTGTCTGAAGAACAACTGGGAGTGTCGC
TACTCTCCCAAAACCAAAAGGTCTCCGCTGACTAGGGCACATCTGACAGAAGTGGAATCAAGGCTAGAAA
GACTGGAACAGCTATTTCTACTGATTTTTCCTCGAGAAGACCTTGACATGATTTTGAAAATGGATTCTTT
ACAGGATATAAAAGCATTGTTAACAGGATTATTTGTACAAGATAATGTGAATAAAGATGCCGTCACAGAT
AGATTGGCTTCAGTGGAGACTGATATGCCTCTAACATTGAGACAGCATAGAATAAGTGCGACATCATCAT
CGGAAGAGAGTAGTAACAAAGGTCAAAGACAGTTGACTGTATCGCCGGAATTCCCGGGGATCCTATGTCT
TCAGAAGAAGAAGAAGAAGAAGCAACCCCAGGAGGAAAGGCAGCCACTCCTCATGGACAAAGACGACTAC
CACAGCTTGCTGTATCAGAGCCATCTGTGAACATCCTAGGAAACAGAGTGGGACTGAAAGGTTTTACCTC
ACTCGACCTATTTGTTGGTGTTTCTACAAATTTAAACTAGTATAAAACATAGACCATAGCTGTTTGGCTT
TTTTTCAGACCCATGTTTTTTCCTAAGTCCTAGTTTCTAAGAAATGACTGGGATTTGCTAAAATATATAT
ATATATAAATAATAACTTACTAATAGCTAAATAAAATTTCCTCTTACAACTAATTGAGCTGGTTTTTATG
AATGTGTCTTAATTATTTAAACTTGAGGCACATTTTTGTTTTCCTTACTTCATTGTGAATTTCCGGAATT
CTGCAGCCAAGCTAATTCCGGGCGAATTTCTTATGATTTATGATTTTTATTATTAAATAAGTTATAAAAA
AAATAAGTGTATACAAATTTTAAAGTGACTCTTAGGTTTTAAAACGAAAATTCTTATTCTTGAGTAACTC
TTTCCTGTAGGTCAGGTTGCTTTCTCAGGTATAGCATGAGGTCGCTCTTATTGACCACACCTCTACCGGC
ATGCCGGCAAGTGCACAAACAATACTTAAATAAATACTACTCAGTAATAACCTATTTCTTAGCATTTTTG
ACGAAATTTGCTATTTTGTTAGAGTCTTTTACACCATTTGTCTCCACACCTCCGCTTACATCAACACCAA
TAACGCCATTTAATCTAAGCGCATCACCAACATTTTCTGGCGTCAGTCCACCAGCTAACATAAAATGTAA
GCTTTCGGGGCTCTCTTGCCTTCCAACCCAGTCAGAAATCGAGTTCCAATCCAAAAGTTCACCTGTCCCA
CCTGCTTCTGAATCAAACAAGGGAATAAACGAATGAGGTTTCTGTGAAGCTGCACTGAGTAGTATGTTGC
AGTCTTTTGGAAATACGAGTCTTTTAATAACTGGCAAACCGAGGAACTCTTGGTATTCTTGCCACGACTC
ATCTCCATGCAGTTGGACGATATCAATGCCGTAATCATTGACCAGAGCCAAAACATCCTCCTTAGGTTGA
TTACGAAACACGCCAACCAAGTATTTCGGAGTGCCTGAACTATTTTTATATGCTTTTACAAGACTTGAAA
TTTTCCTTGCAATAACCGGGTCAATTGTTCTCTTTCTATTGGGCACACATATAATACCCAGCAAGTCAGC
ATCGGAATCTAGAGCACATTCTGCGGCCTCTGTGCTCTGCAAGCCGCAAACTTTCACCAATGGACCAGAA
CTACCTGTGAAATTAATAACAGACATACTCCAAGCTGCCTTTGTGTGCTTAATCACGTATACTCACGTGC
TCAATAGTCACCAATGCCCTCCCTCTTGGCCCTCTCCTTTTCTTTTTTCGACCGAATTAATTCGTAATCA
TGTCATAGCTGTTTCCTGTGTGAAATTGTTATCCGCTCACAATTCCACACAACATACGAGCCGGAAGCAT
AAAGTGTAAAGCCTGGGGTGCCTAATGAGTGAGCTAACTCACATTAATTGCGTTGCGCTCACTGCCCGCT
TTCCAGTCGGGAAACCTGTCGTGCCAGGAAGATCCGAGGCCTAGCTTCTAATTCTTCCAACATACAATGG
GAGTTTGGCCGAGTGGTTTAAGGCGTCAGATTTAGGTGGATTTAACCTCTAAAATCTCTGATATCTTCGG
ATGCAAGGGTTCGAATCCCTTAGCTCTCATTATTTTTTGCTTTTTCTCTTGAGGTCACATGATCGCAAAA
TGGCAAATGGCACGTGAAGCTGTCGATATTGGGGAACTGTGGTGGTTGGCAAATGACTAATTAAGTTAGT
CAAGGCGCCATCCTCATGAAAACTGTGTAACATAATAACCGAAGTGTCGAAAAGGTGGCACCTTGTCCAA
TTGAACACGCTCGATGAAAAAAATAAGATATATATAAGGTTAAGTAAAGCGTCTGTTAGAAAGGAAGTTT
TTCCTTTTTCTTGCTCTCTTGTCTTTTCATCTACTATTTCCTTCGTGTAATACAGGGTCGTCAGATACAT
AGATACAATTCTATTACCCCCATCCATACAATGGGCCATATGGCTTCTAGCTATCCTTATGACGTGCCTG
ACTATGCCAGCCTGGGAGGACCTTCTAGTCCTAAGAAGAAGAGAAAGGTGGCGGCCGCCAGTGTGATGGA
TATCTGTAGAATTCGCCCTTGGACGGCCGCCATGATGCGGTTCATGCTATTATTCAGCCGGCGGGGAAAA
CTGCGGCTGCAAAAATGGTACCTGGCCACTTCGGACAAGGAACGGAAGAAGATGGTGCGCGAGCTCATGC
AGGTTGTCCTGGCTCGAAAGCCCAAGATGTGCAGCTTCCTGGAGTGGAGGGACCTCAAAGTTGTCTATAA
GAGATATGCCAGCCTCTACTTCTGCTGCGCCATCGAGGGCCAAGACAATGAGCTCATCACACTGGAGCTG
ATCCACCGATACGTGGAGCTCTTAGACAAATACTTTGGCAGTGTGTGCGAGCTGGACATCATCTTCAACT
TTGAGAAGGCCTACTTCATCCTGGATGAGTTTTTGATGGGGGGGGATGTCCAGGACACCTCCAAGAAGAG
TGTGCTGAAAGCCATCGAGCAGGCTGACCTACTGCAAGAGGAGGATGAGTCGCCACGGAGTGTGCTGGAG
GAGATGGGTTTGGCATAGAGATCTTCGGGCTGATCTCCCATGTCTCTACTGGTGGTGGTGCTTCTTTGGA
ATTATTGGAAGGTAAGGAATTGCCAGGTGTTGCTTTCTTATCCGAAAAGAAATAAATTGAATTGAATTGA
AATCGATAGATCAATTTTTTTCTTTTCTCTTTCCCCATCCTTTACGCTAAAATAATAGTTTATTTTATTT
TTTGAATATTTTTTATTTATATACGTATATATAGACTATTATTTATCTTTTAATGATTATTAAGATTTTT
ATTAAAAAAAAATTCGCTCCTCTTTTAATGCCTTTATGCAGTTTTTTTTTCCCATTCGATATTTCTATGT
TCGGGTTCAGCGTATTTTAAGTTTAATAACTCGAAAATTCTGCGTTCGTTAAAGCTAGGCCTCGGATCTT
CCTGCATTAATGAATCGGCCAACGCGCGGGGAGAGGCG
Features (pLannotate 1.2.2; 23 found; start..end, strand, type, name):
    200..788     -  rep_origin     ori: high-copy-number ColE1/pMB1/pBR322/pUC origin of replication
    959..1819    -  CDS            AmpR: β-lactamase; bla; confers resistance to ampicillin, carbenicillin, and related antibiotics
   1820..1924    -  promoter       AmpR promoter: bla
   2019..2054    +  CDS            rop (fragment): Rop protein, which maintains plasmids at low copy number; rop
   2156..2205    +  misc_feature   bom (fragment): basis of mobility region from pBR322
   2206..3370    +  rep_origin     2μ ori: yeast 2μ plasmid origin of replication
   3380..3776    +  promoter       ADH1 promoter: S. cerevisiae ADH1; promoter for alcohol dehydrogenase 1
   3804..4244    +  CDS            GAL4 DNA binding domain: DNA binding domain of the GAL4 transcriptional activator; Saccharomyces cerevisiae GAL4 (truncated)
   4263..4367    +  CDS            Tyr (fragment): TYRO_MOUSE - Experimental evidence at protein level: Swiss-Prot protein existence level 1. This is a copper-containing oxidase that functions in the formation of pigments such as melanins and other polyphenolic compounds (PubMed:2517217). Catalyzes the initial and rate limiting step in the cascade of reactions leading to melanin production from tyrosine (PubMed:2517217, PubMed:1537333). In addition to hydroxylating tyrosine to DOPA (3,4-dihydroxyphenylalanine), also catalyzes the oxidation of DOPA to DOPA-quinone, and possibly the oxidation of DHI (5,6- dihydroxyindole) to indole-5,6 quinone (
   4541..4557    -  promoter       LEU2 promoter (fragment): S. cerevisiae LEU2
   4712..4899    +  terminator     ADH1 terminator: S. cerevisiae ADH1; transcription terminator for the S. cerevisiae alcohol dehydrogenase 1 (ADH1) gene
   4952..5626    -  CDS            TRP1: phosphoribosylanthranilate isomerase, required for tryptophan biosynthesis; S. cerevisiae TRP1; yeast auxotrophic marker
   5627..5728    -  promoter       TRP1 promoter: S. cerevisiae TRP1
   5766..5782    -  protein_bind   lac operator: The lac repressor binds to the lac operator to inhibit transcription in E. coli. This inhibition can be relieved by adding lactose or isopropyl-β-D-thiogalactopyranoside (IPTG). lac repressor encoded by lacI
   5790..5820    -  promoter       lac promoter: promoter for the E. coli lac operon
   5835..5856    -  protein_bind   CAP binding site: CAP binding activates transcription in the presence of cAMP. E. coli catabolite activator protein
   5869..5907    -  CDS            lacI (fragment): lac repressor; lacI; The lac repressor binds to the lac operator to inhibit transcription in E. coli. This inhibition can be relieved by adding lactose or isopropyl-β-D-thiogalactopyranoside (IPTG).
   5948..6048    +  ncRNA          tRNA: Accession: RF00005 - tRNA
   6050..6400    +  promoter       MET17 promoter: S. cerevisiae MET17; expression is repressed by methionine; MET15; MET25
   6542..7015    +  CDS            AP1S1: AP1S1_HUMAN - Also known as AP19, CLAPS1. Experimental evidence at protein level: Swiss-Prot protein existence level 1. Subunit of clathrin-associated adaptor protein complex 1 that plays a role in protein sorting in the late-Golgi/trans-Golgi network (TGN) and/or endosomes. The AP complexes mediate both the recruitment of clathrin to membranes and the recognition of sorting signals within the cytosolic tails of transmembrane cargo molecules. From Homo sapiens (Human).
   7033..7122    +  CDS            PGK1 (fragment): PGK_YEAST - Experimental evidence at protein level: Swiss-Prot protein existence level 1. From Saccharomyces cerevisiae (strain ATCC 204508 / S288c) (Baker's yeast).
   7126..7396    +  terminator     PGK1 terminator: S. cerevisae PGK1; transcription terminator for 3-phosphoglycerate kinase gene
   7422..17      -  CDS            lacI (fragment) (across the origin): lac repressor; lacI; The lac repressor binds to the lac operator to inhibit transcription in E. coli. This inhibition can be relieved by adding lactose or isopropyl-β-D-thiogalactopyranoside (IPTG).
