[The description below was written by a language model from this plasmid's Addgene catalogue record and pLannotate feature annotations shown in this document.]
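Description:
pBridge-tyrosinase.σ1A is a yeast three-hybrid expression plasmid built on the pBridge backbone, about 7.5 kb in total. It is a shuttle vector. A high-copy ColE1/pUC-type origin and a β-lactamase gene (ampicillin resistance) support propagation in E. coli. A 2μ origin and the TRP1 auxotrophic marker provide episomal maintenance and tryptophan-prototrophy selection in Saccharomyces cerevisiae. The short lac, rop, bom, lacI and LEU2-promoter fragments picked up by annotation appear to be backbone remnants rather than functional parts.

The plasmid carries two independent yeast expression cassettes. In the first, the ADH1 promoter drives the GAL4 DNA-binding domain fused in frame to the cytosolic tail of mouse tyrosinase, followed by the ADH1 terminator. The tail insert sits between BamHI and PstI in the first multiple cloning site, has a silent substitution in its second codon, and includes 317 nucleotides of 3′ UTR. In the second cassette, the methionine-repressible MET25 (MET17) promoter expresses human AP-1 σ1A (AP1S1) with an N-terminal HA epitope and SV40 nuclear localization signal supplied by the backbone, ending at the PGK1 terminator. This insert, cloned NotI to BglII, encodes 14 extra residues ahead of the σ1A open reading frame and carries a Q11R substitution.

In a three-hybrid assay, the nuclear-targeted σ1A acts as a "bridge" protein alongside the DNA-binding-domain bait. The activation-domain partner comes from a separate plasmid that the record does not describe. The construct is used to study how AP-1 subunits recognise sorting signals such as dileucine motifs. The depositor notes that the tyrosinase tail can be replaced as a BamHI/PstI fragment to test novel signals, since other sites in the first cloning site may also occur in the σ1A insert.
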