Addgene plasmid #197381: pBridge-tyrosinase.σ1A
Purpose: Expression of 1) GAL4 DNA-binding domain (BD)-tyrosinase cytosolic tail fusion protein, 2) HA epitope and nuclear localization signal (NLS) AP-1 σ1A fusion protein in yeast (yeast three-hybrid assays)
Depositing lab: Juan Bonifacino. Depositing organization: National Institute of Child Health and Human Development (NICHD). Publication: Conservation and diversification of dileucine signal recognition by adaptor protein (AP) complex variants. Mattera R, Boehm M, Chaudhuri R, Prabhu Y, Bonifacino JS. J Biol Chem. 2011 Jan 21;286(3):2022-30. doi: 10.1074/jbc.M110.197178. Epub 2010 Nov 19. PubMed 21097499.
Backbone
  Vector backbone: pBridge
  Backbone size w/o insert (bp): 6526
  Total vector size (bp): 7457
  Vector type: Yeast Expression
  Selectable markers: TRP1
Growth in bacteria
  Bacterial resistance: Ampicillin, 100 μg/mL
  Growth temperature: 37°C
  Growth strain: DH5alpha
  Copy number: Unknown
Gene/Insert 1
  Gene/Insert name: tyrosinase cytosolic tail
  Species: M. musculus (mouse)
  Insert size (bp): 428
  Mutation: silent substitution in codon 2 of tyrosinase tail (encoding residue 500 of full length protein); insert contains 317 nucleotides of 3' UTR
  Promoter: ADH1
  Tag / fusion protein: GAL4-DNA binding domain fragment (N terminal on backbone)
  Cloning method: Restriction Enzyme; 5′ cloning site BamH1 (not destroyed); 3′ cloning site PstI (not destroyed)
  Sequencing primers: 5′ GAL4 DNA binding domain (BD) forward; 3′ GAL4 DNA binding domain (BD) reverse
Gene/Insert 2
  Gene/Insert name: AP-1 σ1A
  Species: H. sapiens (human)
  Insert size (bp): 519
  Mutation: Contains an extra 42 nucleotides encoding 14 residues before start of AP-1 σ1A ORF; the AP-1 σ1A ORF contains Q11R mutation
  Promoter: MET25
  Tag / fusion protein: HA tag (N terminal on backbone); SV40 nuclear localization signal (NLS) (N terminal on backbone)
  Cloning method: Restriction Enzyme; 5′ cloning site NotI (not destroyed); 3′ cloning site BglII (not destroyed)
  Sequencing primers: 5′ 5' gatacaattctattacccccatcc (MCS2F); 3′ 5' gcaacacctggcaattccttacc (MCS2R)
Terms and licenses: Academic/Nonprofit Terms; Industry Terms: Not Available to Industry
Depositor comments: To test interaction of novel sorting signals with AP-1 subunits, excise tyrosinase tail insert from this construct with BamH1/PstI and subclone BamH1/PstI DNA fragment encoding novel signal in MCS1. Do not use other restriction sites in MCS1 as they may be also present in insert subcloned in MCS2.
How to cite: pBridge-tyrosinase.σ1A was a gift from Juan Bonifacino (Addgene plasmid # 197381 ; http://n2t.net/addgene:197381 ; RRID:Addgene_197381)
